LOCUS       Exported 8323 bp ds-DNA circular SYN 13-MAY-2021
DEFINITION  3rd generation lentiviral gRNA plasmid targeting human CAMKV.
ACCESSION   .
VERSION     .
KEYWORDS    CAMKV gRNA (BRDN0001162507)
SOURCE      synthetic DNA construct
  ORGANISM  synthetic DNA construct
REFERENCE   1 (bases 1 to 8323)
  AUTHORS   Doench JG, Fusi N, Sullender M, Hegde M, Vaimberg EW, Donovan KF,
            Smith I, Tothova Z, Wilen C, Orchard R, Virgin HW, Listgarten J,
            Root DE
  TITLE     Optimized sgRNA design to maximize activity and minimize off-target
            effects of CRISPR-Cas9.
  JOURNAL   Nat Biotechnol. 2016 Jan 18. doi: 10.1038/nbt.3437.
  PUBMED    26780180
REFERENCE   2 (bases 1 to 8323)
  AUTHORS   .
  TITLE     Direct Submission
  JOURNAL   Exported May 13, 2021 from SnapGene Server 1.1.58
            http://www.snapgene.com
FEATURES             Location/Qualifiers
     source          1..8323
                     /organism="synthetic DNA construct"
                     /mol_type="other DNA"
     promoter        87..1265
                     /label=EF-1-alpha promoter
                     /note="strong constitutive promoter for human elongation
                     factor EF-1-alpha"
     intron          318..1256
                     /label=EF-1-alpha intron A
                     /note="intron upstream of the start codon of human
                     EF-1-alpha"
     primer_bind     1213..1233
                     /label=EF1a-F
                     /note="Human elongation factor-1a promoter, forward primer"
     CDS             1278..1877
                     /codon_start=1
                     /gene="pac from Streptomyces alboniger"
                     /product="puromycin N-acetyltransferase"
                     /label=PuroR
                     /note="confers resistance to puromycin"
                     /translation="MTEYKPTVRLATRDDVPRAVRTLAAAFADYPATRHTVDPDRHIER
                     VTELQELFLTRVGLDIGKVWVADDGAAVAVWTTPESVEAGAVFAEIGPRMAELSGSRLA
                     AQQQMEGLLAPHRPKEPAWFLATVGVSPDHQGKGLGSAVVLPGVEAAERAGVPAFLETS
                     APRNLPFYERLGFTVTADVEVPEGPRTWCMTRKPGA"
     primer_bind     complement(1278..1297)
                     /label=Puro-R
                     /note="Puromycin resistance gene, reverse primer. Also
                     called puro-variant-R"
     primer_bind     1774..1794
                     /label=Puro-F
                     /note="Puromycin resistance gene, forward primer"
     misc_feature    1893..2481
                     /label=WPRE
                     /note="woodchuck hepatitis virus posttranscriptional
                     regulatory element"
     primer_bind     complement(1946..1966)
                     /label=WPRE-R
                     /note="WPRE, reverse primer"
     CDS             complement(2364..2375)
                     /codon_start=1
                     /product="Factor Xa recognition and cleavage site"
                     /label=Factor Xa site
                     /translation="IEGR"
     LTR             2553..2786
                     /label=3' LTR (Delta-U3)
                     /note="self-inactivating 3' long terminal repeat (LTR) from
                     HIV-1"
     polyA_signal    2864..2985
                     /label=SV40 poly(A) signal
                     /note="SV40 polyadenylation signal"
     primer_bind     complement(2901..2920)
                     /label=SV40pA-R
                     /note="SV40 polyA, reverse primer"
     primer_bind     2955..2974
                     /label=EBV-rev
                     /note="SV40 polyA terminator, reverse primer"
     rep_origin      3025..3160
                     /label=SV40 ori
                     /note="SV40 origin of replication"
     primer_bind     3087..3106
                     /label=SV40pro-F
                     /note="SV40 promoter/origin, forward primer"
     primer_bind     complement(3180..3199)
                     /label=T7
                     /note="T7 promoter, forward primer"
     promoter        complement(3181..3199)
                     /label=T7 promoter
                     /note="promoter for bacteriophage T7 RNA polymerase"
     primer_bind     complement(3209..3226)
                     /label=M13 Forward
                     /note="In lacZ gene. Also called M13-F20 or M13 (-21)
                     Forward"
     primer_bind     complement(3209..3225)
                     /label=M13 fwd
                     /note="common sequencing primer, one of multiple similar
                     variants"
     primer_bind     complement(3218..3240)
                     /label=M13/pUC Forward
                     /note="In lacZ gene"
     rep_origin      3367..3822
                     /direction=RIGHT
                     /label=f1 ori
                     /note="f1 bacteriophage origin of replication; arrow
                     indicates direction of (+) strand synthesis"
     primer_bind     complement(3454..3473)
                     /label=F1ori-R
                     /note="F1 origin, reverse primer"
     primer_bind     3664..3685
                     /label=F1ori-F
                     /note="F1 origin, forward primer"
     promoter        3848..3952
                     /gene="bla"
                     /label=AmpR promoter
     CDS             3953..4813
                     /codon_start=1
                     /gene="bla"
                     /product="beta-lactamase"
                     /label=AmpR
                     /note="confers resistance to ampicillin, carbenicillin, and
                     related antibiotics"
                     /translation="MSIQHFRVALIPFFAAFCLPVFAHPETLVKVKDAEDQLGARVGYI
                     ELDLNSGKILESFRPEERFPMMSTFKVLLCGAVLSRIDAGQEQLGRRIHYSQNDLVEYS
                     PVTEKHLTDGMTVRELCSAAITMSDNTAANLLLTTIGGPKELTAFLHNMGDHVTRLDRW
                     EPELNEAIPNDERDTTMPVAMATTLRKLLTGELLTLASRQQLIDWMEADKVAGPLLRSA
                     LPAGWFIADKSGAGERGSRGIIAALGPDGKPSRIVVIYTTGSQATMDERNRQIAEIGAS
                     LIKHW"
     primer_bind     complement(4171..4190)
                     /label=Amp-R
                     /note="Ampicillin resistance gene, reverse primer"
     rep_origin      4984..5572
                     /direction=RIGHT
                     /label=ori
                     /note="high-copy-number ColE1/pMB1/pBR322/pUC origin of
                     replication"
     primer_bind     5473..5492
                     /label=pBR322ori-F
                     /note="pBR322 origin, forward primer"
     primer_bind     5726..5743
                     /label=L4440
                     /note="L4440 vector, forward primer"
     protein_bind    5860..5881
                     /label=CAP binding site
                     /bound_moiety="E. coli catabolite activator protein"
                     /note="CAP binding activates transcription in the presence
                     of cAMP."
     promoter        5896..5926
                     /label=lac promoter
                     /note="promoter for the E. coli lac operon"
     protein_bind    5934..5950
                     /label=lac operator
                     /bound_moiety="lac repressor encoded by lacI"
                     /note="The lac repressor binds to the lac operator to
                     inhibit transcription in E. coli. This inhibition can be
                     relieved by adding lactose or
                     isopropyl-beta-D-thiogalactopyranoside (IPTG)."
     primer_bind     5939..5961
                     /label=M13/pUC Reverse
                     /note="In lacZ gene"
     primer_bind     5958..5974
                     /label=M13 rev
                     /note="common sequencing primer, one of multiple similar
                     variants"
     primer_bind     5958..5974
                     /label=M13 Reverse
                     /note="In lacZ gene. Also called M13-rev"
     primer_bind     5993..6013
                     /label=T3
                     /note="T3 promoter, forward primer"
     promoter        5995..6013
                     /label=T3 promoter
                     /note="promoter for bacteriophage T3 RNA polymerase"
     promoter        6041..6267
                     /label=RSV promoter
                     /note="Rous sarcoma virus enhancer/promoter"
     LTR             6268..6448
                     /label=5' LTR (truncated)
                     /note="truncated 5' long terminal repeat (LTR) from HIV-1"
     misc_feature    6495..6620
                     /label=HIV-1 Psi
                     /note="packaging signal of human immunodeficiency virus
                     type 1"
     misc_feature    7113..7346
                     /label=RRE
                     /note="The Rev response element (RRE) of HIV-1 allows for
                     Rev-dependent mRNA export from the nucleus to the
                     cytoplasm."
     CDS             7531..7575
                     /codon_start=1
                     /product="antigenic peptide corresponding to amino acids
                     655 to 669 of the HIV envelope protein gp41 (Lutje Hulsik
                     et al., 2013)"
                     /label=gp41 peptide
                     /note="recognized by the 2H10 single-chain llama nanobody"
                     /translation="KNEQELLELDKWASL"
     promoter        7753..7993
                     /label=U6 promoter
                     /note="RNA polymerase III promoter for human U6 snRNA"
     primer_bind     7753..7773
                     /label=hU6-F
                     /note="Human U6 promoter, forward primer"
     primer_bind     7924..7943
                     /label=LKO.1 5'
                     /note="Human U6 promoter, forward primer"
     misc_RNA        8023..8098
                     /label=gRNA scaffold
                     /note="guide RNA scaffold for the Streptococcus pyogenes
                     CRISPR/Cas9 system"
     misc_feature    8154..8271
                     /label=cPPT/CTS
                     /note="central polypurine tract and central termination
                     sequence of HIV-1"
ORIGIN
        1 cccgggtgca aagatggata aagttttaaa cagagaggaa tctttgcagc taatggacct
       61 tctaggtctt gaaaggagtg ggaattggct ccggtgcccg tcagtgggca gagcgcacat
      121 cgcccacagt ccccgagaag ttggggggag gggtcggcaa ttgatccggt gcctagagaa
      181 ggtggcgcgg ggtaaactgg gaaagtgatg tcgtgtactg gctccgcctt tttcccgagg
      241 gtgggggaga accgtatata agtgcagtag tcgccgtgaa cgttcttttt cgcaacgggt
      301 ttgccgccag aacacaggta agtgccgtgt gtggttcccg cgggcctggc ctctttacgg
      361 gttatggccc ttgcgtgcct tgaattactt ccacctggct gcagtacgtg attcttgatc
      421 ccgagcttcg ggttggaagt gggtgggaga gttcgaggcc ttgcgcttaa ggagcccctt
      481 cgcctcgtgc ttgagttgag gcctggcctg ggcgctgggg ccgccgcgtg cgaatctggt
      541 ggcaccttcg cgcctgtctc gctgctttcg ataagtctct agccatttaa aatttttgat
      601 gacctgctgc gacgcttttt ttctggcaag atagtcttgt aaatgcgggc caagatctgc
      661 acactggtat ttcggttttt ggggccgcgg gcggcgacgg ggcccgtgcg tcccagcgca
      721 catgttcggc gaggcggggc ctgcgagcgc ggccaccgag aatcggacgg gggtagtctc
      781 aagctggccg gcctgctctg gtgcctggcc tcgcgccgcc gtgtatcgcc ccgccctggg
      841 cggcaaggct ggcccggtcg gcaccagttg cgtgagcgga aagatggccg cttcccggcc
      901 ctgctgcagg gagctcaaaa tggaggacgc ggcgctcggg agagcgggcg ggtgagtcac
      961 ccacacaaag gaaaagggcc tttccgtcct cagccgtcgc ttcatgtgac tccacggagt
     1021 accgggcgcc gtccaggcac ctcgattagt tctcgagctt ttggagtacg tcgtctttag
     1081 gttgggggga ggggttttat gcgatggagt ttccccacac tgagtgggtg gagactgaag
     1141 ttaggccagc ttggcacttg atgtaattct ccttggaatt tgcccttttt gagtttggat
     1201 cttggttcat tctcaagcct cagacagtgg ttcaaagttt ttttcttcca tttcaggtgt
     1261 cgtgacgtac ggccaccatg accgagtaca agcccacggt gcgcctcgcc acccgcgacg
     1321 acgtccccag ggccgtacgc accctcgccg ccgcgttcgc cgactacccc gccacgcgcc
     1381 acaccgtcga tccggaccgc cacatcgagc gggtcaccga gctgcaagaa ctcttcctca
     1441 cgcgcgtcgg gctcgacatc ggcaaggtgt gggtcgcgga cgacggcgcc gccgtggcgg
     1501 tctggaccac gccggagagc gtcgaagcgg gggcggtgtt cgccgagatc ggcccgcgca
     1561 tggccgagtt gagcggttcc cggctggccg cgcagcaaca gatggaaggc ctcctggcgc
     1621 cgcaccggcc caaggagccc gcgtggttcc tggccaccgt cggagtctcg cccgaccacc
     1681 agggcaaggg tctgggcagc gccgtcgtgc tccccggagt ggaggcggcc gagcgcgccg
     1741 gggtgcccgc cttcctggag acctccgcgc cccgcaacct ccccttctac gagcggctcg
     1801 gcttcaccgt caccgccgac gtcgaggtgc ccgaaggacc gcgcacctgg tgcatgaccc
     1861 gcaagcccgg tgcctgaacg cgttaagtcg acaatcaacc tctggattac aaaatttgtg
     1921 aaagattgac tggtattctt aactatgttg ctccttttac gctatgtgga tacgctgctt
     1981 taatgccttt gtatcatgct attgcttccc gtatggcttt cattttctcc tccttgtata
     2041 aatcctggtt gctgtctctt tatgaggagt tgtggcccgt tgtcaggcaa cgtggcgtgg
     2101 tgtgcactgt gtttgctgac gcaaccccca ctggttgggg cattgccacc acctgtcagc
     2161 tcctttccgg gactttcgct ttccccctcc ctattgccac ggcggaactc atcgccgcct
     2221 gccttgcccg ctgctggaca ggggctcggc tgttgggcac tgacaattcc gtggtgttgt
     2281 cggggaaatc atcgtccttt ccttggctgc tcgcctgtgt tgccacctgg attctgcgcg
     2341 ggacgtcctt ctgctacgtc ccttcggccc tcaatccagc ggaccttcct tcccgcggcc
     2401 tgctgccggc tctgcggcct cttccgcgtc ttcgccttcg ccctcagacg agtcggatct
     2461 ccctttgggc cgcctccccg cgtcgacttt aagaccaatg acttacaagg cagctgtaga
     2521 tcttagccac tttttaaaag aaaagggggg actggaaggg ctaattcact cccaacgaag
     2581 acaagatctg ctttttgctt gtactgggtc tctctggtta gaccagatct gagcctggga
     2641 gctctctggc taactaggga acccactgct taagcctcaa taaagcttgc cttgagtgct
     2701 tcaagtagtg tgtgcccgtc tgttgtgtga ctctggtaac tagagatccc tcagaccctt
     2761 ttagtcagtg tggaaaatct ctagcagtac gtatagtagt tcatgtcatc ttattattca
     2821 gtatttataa cttgcaaaga aatgaatatc agagagtgag aggaacttgt ttattgcagc
     2881 ttataatggt tacaaataaa gcaatagcat cacaaatttc acaaataaag catttttttc
     2941 actgcattct agttgtggtt tgtccaaact catcaatgta tcttatcatg tctggctcta
     3001 gctatcccgc ccctaactcc gcccatcccg cccctaactc cgcccagttc cgcccattct
     3061 ccgccccatg gctgactaat tttttttatt tatgcagagg ccgaggccgc ctcggcctct
     3121 gagctattcc agaagtagtg aggaggcttt tttggaggcc tagggacgta cccaattcgc
     3181 cctatagtga gtcgtattac gcgcgctcac tggccgtcgt tttacaacgt cgtgactggg
     3241 aaaaccctgg cgttacccaa cttaatcgcc ttgcagcaca tccccctttc gccagctggc
     3301 gtaatagcga agaggcccgc accgatcgcc cttcccaaca gttgcgcagc ctgaatggcg
     3361 aatgggnnnn nnnnnnnnnn nnnnnnnnnn nnnnnnnnnn nnnnnnnnnn nnnnnnnnnn
     3421 nnnnnnnnnn nnnnnnnnnn nnnnnnnnnn nnnnnnnnnn nnnnnnnnnn nnnnnnnnnn
     3481 nnnnnnnnnn cnnnnnnnnn nnnnnnnnnn nnnnnnnnnn nnnnnnnnnn nnnnnnnnnn
     3541 nnnnnnnnnn nnnnnnnnnn nnnnnnnnnn nnnnnnnnnn nnannnnnnn nnnnnnnnnn
     3601 nnnnnnnnnn nnnnnnnnnn nnnnnnnnnn nncctttgac gttggagtcc acgttcttta
     3661 atagtggact cttgttccaa actggaacaa cactcaaccc tatctcggtc tattcttttg
     3721 atttataagg gattttgccg atttcggcct attggttaaa aaatgagctg atttaacaaa
     3781 aatttaacgc gaattttaac aaaatattaa cgcttacaat ttaggtggca cttttcgggg
     3841 aaatgtgcgc ggaaccccta tttgtttatt tttctaaata cattcaaata tgtatccgct
     3901 catgagacaa taaccctgat aaatgcttca ataatattga aaaaggaaga gtatgagtat
     3961 tcaacatttc cgtgtcgccc ttattccctt ttttgcggca ttttgccttc ctgtttttgc
     4021 tcacccagaa acgctggtga aagtaaaaga tgctgaagat cagttgggtg cacgagtggg
     4081 ttacatcgaa ctggatctca acagcggtaa gatccttgag agttttcgcc ccgaagaacg
     4141 ttttccaatg atgagcactt ttaaagttct gctatgtggc gcggtattat cccgtattga
     4201 cgccgggcaa gagcaactcg gtcgccgcat acactattct cagaatgact tggttgagta
     4261 ctcaccagtc acagaaaagc atcttacgga tggcatgaca gtaagagaat tatgcagtgc
     4321 tgccataacc atgagtgata acactgcggc caacttactt ctgacaacga tcggaggacc
     4381 gaaggagcta accgcttttt tgcacaacat gggggatcat gtaactcgcc ttgatcgttg
     4441 ggaaccggag ctgaatgaag ccataccaaa cgacgagcgt gacaccacga tgcctgtagc
     4501 aatggcaaca acgttgcgca aactattaac tggcgaacta cttactctag cttcccggca
     4561 acaattaata gactggatgg aggcggataa agttgcagga ccacttctgc gctcggccct
     4621 tccggctggc tggtttattg ctgataaatc tggagccggt gagcgtgggt ctcgcggtat
     4681 cattgcagca ctggggccag atggtaagcc ctcccgtatc gtagttatct acacgacggg
     4741 gagtcaggca actatggatg aacgaaatag acagatcgct gagataggtg cctcactgat
     4801 taagcattgg taactgtcag accaagttta ctcatatata ctttagattg atttaaaact
     4861 tcatttttaa tttaaaagga tctaggtgaa gatccttttt gataatctca tgaccaaaat
     4921 cccttaacgt gagttttcgt tccactgagc gtcagacccc gtagaaaaga tcaaaggatc
     4981 ttcttgagat cctttttttc tgcgcgtaat ctgctgcttg caaacaaaaa aaccaccgct
     5041 accagcggtg gtttgtttgc cggatcaaga gctaccaact ctttttccga aggtaactgg
     5101 cttcagcaga gcgcagatac caaatactgt tcttctagtg tagccgtagt taggccacca
     5161 cttcaagaac tctgtagcac cgcctacata cctcgctctg ctaatcctgt taccagtggc
     5221 tgctgccagt ggcgataagt cgtgtcttac cgggttggac tcaagacgat agttaccgga
     5281 taaggcgcag cggtcgggct gaacgggggg ttcgtgcaca cagcccagct tggagcgaac
     5341 gacctacacc gaactgagat acctacagcg tgagctatga gaaagcgcca cgcttcccga
     5401 agggagaaag gcggacaggt atccggtaag cggcagggtc ggaacaggag agcgcacgag
     5461 ggagcttcca gggggaaacg cctggtatct ttatagtcct gtcgggtttc gccacctctg
     5521 acttgagcgt cgatttttgt gatgctcgtc aggggggcgg agcctatgga aaaacgccag
     5581 caacgcggcc tttttacggt tcctggcctt ttgctggcct tttgctcaca tgttctttcc
     5641 tgcgttatcc cctgattctg tggataaccg tattaccgcc tttgagtgag ctgataccgc
     5701 tcgccgcagc cgaacgaccg agcgcagcga gtcagtgagc gaggaagcgg aagagcgccc
     5761 aatacgcaaa ccgcctctcc ccgcgcgttg gccgattcat taatgcagct ggcacgacag
     5821 gtttcccgac tggaaagcgg gcagtgagcg caacgcaatt aatgtgagtt agctcactca
     5881 ttaggcaccc caggctttac actttatgct tccggctcgt atgttgtgtg gaattgtgag
     5941 cggataacaa tttcacacag gaaacagcta tgaccatgat tacgccaagc gcgcaattaa
     6001 ccctcactaa agggaacaaa agctggagct gcaagcttaa tgtagtctta tgcaatactc
     6061 ttgtagtctt gcaacatggt aacgatgagt tagcaacatg ccttacaagg agagaaaaag
     6121 caccgtgcat gccgattggt ggaagtaagg tggtacgatc gtgccttatt aggaaggcaa
     6181 cagacgggtc tgacatggat tggacgaacc actgaattgc cgcattgcag agatattgta
     6241 tttaagtgcc tagctcgata cataaacggg tctctctggt tagaccagat ctgagcctgg
     6301 gagctctctg gctaactagg gaacccactg cttaagcctc aataaagctt gccttgagtg
     6361 cttcaagtag tgtgtgcccg tctgttgtgt gactctggta actagagatc cctcagaccc
     6421 ttttagtcag tgtggaaaat ctctagcagt ggcgcccgaa cagggacttg aaagcgaaag
     6481 ggaaaccaga ggagctctct cgacgcagga ctcggcttgc tgaagcgcgc acggcaagag
     6541 gcgaggggcg gcgactggtg agtacgccaa aaattttgac tagcggaggc tagaaggaga
     6601 gagatgggtg cgagagcgtc agtattaagc gggggagaat tagatcgcga tgggaaaaaa
     6661 ttcggttaag gccaggggga aagaaaaaat ataaattaaa acatatagta tgggcaagca
     6721 gggagctaga acgattcgca gttaatcctg gcctgttaga aacatcagaa ggctgtagac
     6781 aaatactggg acagctacaa ccatcccttc agacaggatc agaagaactt agatcattat
     6841 ataatacagt agcaaccctc tattgtgtgc atcaaaggat agagataaaa gacaccaagg
     6901 aagctttaga caagatagag gaagagcaaa acaaaagtaa gaccaccgca cagcaagcgg
     6961 ccgctgatct tcagacctgg aggaggagat atgagggaca attggagaag tgaattatat
     7021 aaatataaag tagtaaaaat tgaaccatta ggagtagcac ccaccaaggc aaagagaaga
     7081 gtggtgcaga gagaaaaaag agcagtggga ataggagctt tgttccttgg gttcttggga
     7141 gcagcaggaa gcactatggg cgcagcgtca atgacgctga cggtacaggc cagacaatta
     7201 ttgtctggta tagtgcagca gcagaacaat ttgctgaggg ctattgaggc gcaacagcat
     7261 ctgttgcaac tcacagtctg gggcatcaag cagctccagg caagaatcct ggctgtggaa
     7321 agatacctaa aggatcaaca gctcctgggg atttggggtt gctctggaaa actcatttgc
     7381 accactgctg tgccttggaa tgctagttgg agtaataaat ctctggaaca gatttggaat
     7441 cacacgacct ggatggagtg ggacagagaa attaacaatt acacaagctt aatacactcc
     7501 ttaattgaag aatcgcaaaa ccagcaagaa aagaatgaac aagaattatt ggaattagat
     7561 aaatgggcaa gtttgtggaa ttggtttaac ataacaaatt ggctgtggta tataaaatta
     7621 ttcataatga tagtaggagg cttggtaggt ttaagaatag tttttgctgt actttctata
     7681 gtgaatagag ttaggcaggg atattcacca ttatcgtttc agacccacct cccaaccccg
     7741 aggggaccca gagagggcct atttcccatg attccttcat atttgcatat acgatacaag
     7801 gctgttagag agataattag aattaatttg actgtaaaca caaagatatt agtacaaaat
     7861 acgtgacgta gaaagtaata atttcttggg tagtttgcag ttttaaaatt atgttttaaa
     7921 atggactatc atatgcttac cgtaacttga aagtatttcg atttcttggc tttatatatc
     7981 ttgtggaaag gacgaaacac cgagatactc gggggtccca cagttttaga gctagaaata
     8041 gcaagttaaa ataaggctag tccgttatca acttgaaaaa gtggcaccga gtcggtgctt
     8101 ttttaagctt ggcgtaacta gatcttgaga caaatggcag tattcatcca caattttaaa
     8161 agaaaagggg ggattggggg gtacagtgca ggggaaagaa tagtagacat aatagcaaca
     8221 gacatacaaa ctaaagaatt acaaaaacaa attacaaaaa ttcaaaattt tcgggtttat
     8281 tacagggaca gcagagatcc actttggcgc cggctcgagg ggg
//
