[The description below was written by a language model from this plasmid's Addgene catalogue record and the feature table of its GenBank file.]
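Description:
CAMKV gRNA (BRDN0001162507) is an 8,323 bp third-generation lentiviral CRISPR guide plasmid built on the lentiGuide-Puro backbone and designed to target the human CAMKV gene, which encodes CaM kinase-like vesicle-associated protein. It is maintained in E. coli as a high-copy plasmid through a ColE1/pUC-type origin with ampicillin resistance (bla). The backbone also carries an f1 origin, an SV40 origin and poly(A) signal, and residual lac, T3 and T7 promoter elements from the cloning vector.

The lentiviral transfer cassette begins with an RSV promoter fused to a truncated HIV-1 5' LTR, which makes genomic RNA production independent of Tat. This is followed by the Psi packaging signal and the Rev response element, and the cassette ends in a self-inactivating (Delta-U3) 3' LTR. Within this unit, a human U6 RNA polymerase III promoter drives the CAMKV-specific spacer joined to the Streptococcus pyogenes Cas9 guide RNA scaffold. A cPPT/CTS element, which aids nuclear import of the viral genome, lies just downstream of the scaffold. A separate EF-1-alpha promoter, including its intron A, then expresses puromycin N-acetyltransferase for selection of transduced mammalian cells, with a WPRE enhancing transcript expression.

The plasmid does not encode Cas9, so it must be paired with a separate Cas9 vector or used in cells that already express the nuclease to knock out CAMKV. It belongs to a human kinome guide collection. The depositor notes that the reference sequence against which the guide was designed has since been withdrawn from the database.
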