Addgene plasmid #75528: CAMKV gRNA (BRDN0001162507)
Purpose: 3rd generation lentiviral gRNA plasmid targeting human CAMKV
Depositing lab: John Doench & David Root. Depositing organization: Broad Institute. Publication: Optimized sgRNA design to maximize activity and minimize off-target effects of CRISPR-Cas9. Doench JG, Fusi N, Sullender M, Hegde M, Vaimberg EW, Donovan KF, Smith I, Tothova Z, Wilen C, Orchard R, Virgin HW, Listgarten J, Root DE. Nat Biotechnol. 2016 Jan 18. doi: 10.1038/nbt.3437. PubMed 26780180.
Backbone
  Vector backbone: lentiGuide-Puro
  Backbone manufacturer: Zhang Lab (Addgene plasmid # 52963)
  Vector type: Mammalian Expression, Lentiviral, CRISPR
  Selectable markers: Puromycin
Growth in bacteria
  Bacterial resistance: Ampicillin, 100 μg/mL
  Growth temperature: 37°C
  Growth strain: DH5alpha
  Copy number: High Copy
Gene/Insert
  Gene/Insert name: CAMKV (alt name: CAMKV)
  gRNA/shRNA sequence: AGATACTCGGGGGTCCCACA
  Species: H. sapiens (human)
  Entrez Gene: CAMKV (a.k.a. 1G5, VACAMKL)
  Promoter: hU6
  Cloning method: Unknown
  Sequencing primers: 5′ U6-F; 3′ pS2-R
Terms and licenses: Academic/Nonprofit Terms; Industry Terms: Not Available to Industry
Depositor comments: The gRNA was designed to target a Genbank reference sequence which has since been removed from the database. Note that this plasmid does NOT contain Cas9. It should be used in conjunction with lentiCas9-Blast (Addgene #52962) or otherwise with cell lines already expressing Cas9. Browse the full kinome gRNA library at http://www.addgene.org/pooled-library/broadgpp-human-kinome/ or visit http://www.broadinstitute.org/rnai/public/ for detailed protocols and information.
How to cite: CAMKV gRNA (BRDN0001162507) was a gift from John Doench & David Root (Addgene plasmid # 75528 ; http://n2t.net/addgene:75528 ; RRID:Addgene_75528)
