>Addgene plasmid #75528 | CAMKV gRNA (BRDN0001162507) | depositor partial sequence | sequence record 142988 | Target Sequence
AGATACTCGGGGGTCCCACA
