>Addgene plasmid #75528 | CAMKV gRNA (BRDN0001162507) | addgene partial sequence | sequence record 184059 | hU6-F
CGTAGAAAGTAATAATTTCTTGGGTAGTTTGCAGTTTTAAAATTATGTTTTAAAATGGACTATCATATGC
TTACCGTAACTTGAAAGTATTTCGATTTCTTGGCTTTATATATCTTGTGGAAAGGACGAAACACCGAGAT
ACTCGGGGGTCCCACAGTTTTAGAGCTAGAAATAGCAAGTTAAAATAAGGCTAGTCCGTTATCAACTTGA
AAAAGTGGCACCGAGTCGGTGCTTTTTTAAGCTTGGCGTAACTAGATCTTGAGACAAATGGCAGTATTCA
TCCACAATTTTAAAAGAAAAGGGGGGATTGGGGGGTACAGTGCAGGGGAAAGAATAGTAGACATAATAGC
AACAGACATACAAACTAAAGAATTACAAAAACAAATTACAAAAATTCAAAATTTTCGGGTTTATTACAGG
GACAGCAGAGATCCACTTTGGCGCCGGCTCGAGGGGGCCCGGGTGCAAAGATGGATAAAGTTTTAAACAG
AGAGGAATCTTTGCAGCTAATGGACCTTCTAGGTCTTGAAAGGAGTGGGAATTGGCTCCGGTGCCCGTCA
GTGGGCAGAG
